>Addgene plasmid #236446 | NLS-Cherry-PCNA-P2A-Venus-E2F1 | addgene full sequence | sequence record 473583 | Addgene NGS Result
AAGACGAAAGGGCCTCGTGATACGCCTATTTTTATAGGTTAATGTCATGATAATAATGGTTTCTTAGACG
TCAGGTGGCACTTTTCGGGGAAATGTGCGCGGAACCCCTATTTGTTTATTTTTCTAAATACATTCAAATA
TGTATCCGCTCATGAGACAATAACCCTGATAAATGCTTCAATAATATTGAAAAAGGAAGAGTATGAGTAT
TCAACATTTCCGTGTCGCCCTTATTCCCTTTTTTGCGGCATTTTGCCTTCCTGTTTTTGCTCACCCAGAA
ACGCTGGTGAAAGTAAAAGATGCTGAAGATCAGTTGGGTGCACGAGTGGGTTACATCGAACTGGATCTCA
ACAGCGGTAAGATCCTTGAGAGTTTTCGCCCCGAAGAACGTTTTCCAATGATGAGCACTTTTAAAGTTCT
GCTATGTGGCGCGGTATTATCCCGTGTTGACGCCGGGCAAGAGCAACTCGGTCGCCGCATACACTATTCT
CAGAATGACTTGGTTGAGTACTCACCAGTCACAGAAAAGCATCTTACGGATGGCATGACAGTAAGAGAAT
TATGCAGTGCTGCCATAACCATGAGTGATAACACTGCGGCCAACTTACTTCTGACAACGATCGGAGGACC
GAAGGAGCTAACCGCTTTTTTGCACAACATGGGGGATCATGTAACTCGCCTTGATCGTTGGGAACCGGAG
CTGAATGAAGCCATACCAAACGACGAGCGTGACACCACGATGCCTGCAGCAATGGCAACAACGTTGCGCA
AACTATTAACTGGCGAACTACTTACTCTAGCTTCCCGGCAACAATTAATAGACTGGATGGAGGCGGATAA
AGTTGCAGGACCACTTCTGCGCTCGGCCCTTCCGGCTGGCTGGTTTATTGCTGATAAATCTGGAGCCGGT
GAGCGTGGGTCTCGCGGTATCATTGCAGCACTGGGGCCAGATGGTAAGCCCTCCCGTATCGTAGTTATCT
ACACGACGGGGAGTCAGGCAACTATGGATGAACGAAATAGACAGATCGCTGAGATAGGTGCCTCACTGAT
TAAGCATTGGTAACTGTCAGACCAAGTTTACTCATATATACTTTAGATTGATTTAAAACTTCATTTTTAA
TTTAAAAGGATCTAGGTGAAGATCCTTTTTGATAATCTCATGACCAAAATCCCTTAACGTGAGTTTTCGT
TCCACTGAGCGTCAGACCCCGTAGAAAAGATCAAAGGATCTTCTTGAGATCCTTTTTTTCTGCGCGTAAT
CTGCTGCTTGCAAACAAAAAAACCACCGCTACCAGCGGTGGTTTGTTTGCCGGATCAAGAGCTACCAACT
CTTTTTCCGAAGGTAACTGGCTTCAGCAGAGCGCAGATACCAAATACTGTCCTTCTAGTGTAGCCGTAGT
TAGGCCACCACTTCAAGAACTCTGTAGCACCGCCTACATACCTCGCTCTGCTAATCCTGTTACCAGTGGC
TGCTGCCAGTGGCGATAAGTCGTGTCTTACCGGGTTGGACTCAAGACGATAGTTACCGGATAAGGCGCAG
CGGTCGGGCTGAACGGGGGGTTCGTGCACACAGCCCAGCTTGGAGCGAACGACCTACACCGAACTGAGAT
ACCTACAGCGTGAGCTATGAGAAAGCGCCACGCTTCCCGAAGGGAGAAAGGCGGACAGGTATCCGGTAAG
CGGCAGGGTCGGAACAGGAGAGCGCACGAGGGAGCTTCCAGGGGGAAACGCCTGGTATCTTTATAGTCCT
GTCGGGTTTCGCCACCTCTGACTTGAGCGTCGATTTTTGTGATGCTCGTCAGGGGGGCGGAGCCTATGGA
AAAACGCCAGCAACGCGGCCTTTTTACGGTTCCTGGCCTTTTGCTGGCCTTTTGCTCACATGTTCTTTCC
TGCGTTATCCCCTGATTCTGTGGATAACCGTATTACCGCCTTTGAGTGAGCTGATACCGCTCGCCGCAGC
CGAACGACCGAGCGCAGCGAGTCAGTGAGCGAGGAAGCGGAAGAGCGCCTGATGCGGTATTTTCTCCTTA
CGCATCTGTGCGGTATTTCACACCGCATATGGTGCACTCTCAGTACAATCTGCTCTGATGCCGCATAGTT
AAGCCAGTATACACTCCGCTATCGCTACGTGACTGGGTCATGGCTGCGCCCCGACACCCGCCAACACCCG
CTGACGCGCCCTGACGGGCTTGTCTGCTCCCGGCATCCGCTTACAGACAAGCTGTGACCGTCTCCGGGAG
CTGCATGTGTCAGAGGTTTTCACCGTCATCACCGAAACGCGCGAGGCAGCCAGCTTACCTCCCGGTGGTG
GGTCGGTGGTCCCTGGGCAGGGGTCTCCCGATCCCGGACGAGCCCCCAAATGAAAGACCCCCGCTGACGG
GTAGTCAATCACTCAGAGGAGACCCTCCCAAGGAACAGCGAGACCACAAGTCGGATGCAACTGCAAGAGG
GTTTATTGGATACACGGGTACCCGGGCGACTCAGTCAATCGGAGGACTGGCGCCCCGAGTGAGGGGTTGT
GGGCTCTTTTATTGAGCTCGGGGAGCAGAAGCGCGCGAACAGAAGCGAGAAGCGAACTGATTGGTTAGTT
CAAATAAGGCACAGGGTCATTTCAGGTCCTTGGGGCACCCTGGAAACATCTGATGGTTCTCTAGAAACTG
CTGAGGGCTGGACCGCATCTGGGGACCATCTGTTCTTGGCCCTGAGCCGGGGCAGGAACTGCTTACCACA
GATATCCTGTTTGGCCCATATTCAGCTGTTCCATCTGTTCTTGGCCCTGAGCCGGGGCAGGAACTGCTTA
CCACAGATATCCTGTTTGGCCCATATTCAGCTGTTCCATCTGTTCCTGACCTTGATCTGAACTTCTCTAT
TCTCAGTTATGTATTTTTCCATGCCTTGCAAAATGGCGTTACTTAAGCTAGCTTGCCAAACCTACAGGTG
GGGTCTTTCATTCCCCCCTTTTTCTGGAGACTAAATAAAATCTTTTATTTTATCGATGTTTGGCCGAGGC
GGCCACCGGGGATCTCAGAAATCCAGGGGGGTGAGGTCCCCAAAGTCACAGTCGAAGAGGTCTCTGATGC
CCTCGCCCTCCTCGAGGCCGAAGTGGTAGTCGAGGGCCTCGTGGGGTGGGGAAAGGCTGATGAACTCCTC
AGGGAGGAGGCCGGAGAAGTCCTCCCGCACATGCTCCAGGAGCGAGTCGGCCGCCACCAGCGGGGACAGG
CGGTCCTCGTCCACGGGAGCCCGCAGGCTGCCCATCCGGGACAACAGCGGTTTTTGCTCCAGGCTGAGTA
GAGACTGGCTGGGATCTGTGGTGAGGGATGAGGGGGGAGATGATGGTGGTGGTGACACTATGGTGGCAGA
GTCAGTGGCCCTGTTCTCCTCCTCAGAAGTGACCTCCTGGGATGGGGTCTTCCCAGGGCTGATCCCACCT
ACGGTCTCCTCAGGGCACAGGAAAACATCGATCGGGCCTTGTTTGCTCTTAAGGGAGATCTGAAAGTTCT
CCGAAGAGTCCACGGCTTGGAGCTGGGTCTCAGGAGGGGCTTTGATCACCATAACCATCTGCTCTGCAGG
GTCTGCAATGCTACGAAGGTCCTGACACGTCACGTAGGCCAGGCGCTGGCTGTCAGTGTCCTCGGAGAGC
AGGCGCAGCTGCGTAGTACAGATATTCATCAGGTGGTCCAGCTGCTGCTCGCTCTCCTGCAGCTGTCGGA
GGTCCTGGGTCAACCCCTCAAGCCGTCCGCCGACGCCCACTGTGGTGTGGCTGCCCAGCCACTGGATGTG
GTTCTTGGACTTCTTGGCAATGAGCTGGATGCCCTCAAGGACGTTGGTGATGTCATAGATGCGCCGCTTC
TGCACCTTCAGCACCTCGGCAGCCCAGTTCAGGTCGACGACACCGTCAGCCGAGTGGCTCAGCAGCTCCA
GGAAGCGCTTGGTGGTCAGATTCAGTGAGGTCTCATAGCGTGACTTCTCCCCCGGGGATTTCACACCTTT
TCCTGGATGGCGGCCTCTGCCCCGAGCTGGCCCACTGCTCTCGGCCAGGTACTGATGGTCAGTTTCCAGG
TCCAGCCTCCGCTTCACCGGCGGGCGGCCGAGCGCGGGCCGCGGCGCACTGGGTGTGGGCCGGGGCGCCT
GCGGTGTGGCGAAGAGCAGCAGGTCAGGGTCGCAGGGGCCGGCGGCGGGCGCCGCGGGGCCGGTGGGAGC
CGGCGGGGCGCTGGCGTCCTGCGCGGCGGAGATGATGACGATCTGCGAGGAGTCGAGCAGCCGCAGCGCG
CCGGCCCCGAGCAGGGCCTCCAGCGCCGGCGCGCATGGGCCGCCCGCAGGGGCCCCGGCCAAGGCGCGAT
CCGCTCGAGATCTGAGTCCGGACTTGTACAGCTCGTCCATGCCGAGAGTGATCCCGGCGGCGGTCACGAA
CTCCAGCAGGACCATGTGATCGCGCTTCTCGTTGGGGTCTTTGCTCAGGGCGGACTGGTAGCTCAGGTAG
TGGTTGTCGGGCAGCAGCACGGGGCCGTCGCCGATGGGGGTGTTCTGCTGGTAGTGGTCGGCGAGCTGCA
CGCCGCCGTCCTCGATGTTGTGGCGGATCTTGAAGTTGGCCTTGATGCCGTTCTTCTGCTTGTCGGCGGT
GATATAGACGTTGTGGCTGTTGTAGTTGTACTCCAGCTTGTGCCCCAGGATGTTGCCGTCCTCCTTGAAG
TCGATGCCCTTCAGCTCGATGCGGTTCACCAGGGTGTCGCCCTCGAACTTCACCTCGGCGCGGGTCTTGT
AGTTGCCGTCGTCCTTGAAGAAGATGGTGCGCTCCTGGACGTAGCCTTCGGGCATGGCGGACTTGAAGAA
GTCGTGCTGCTTCATGTGGTCGGGGTAGCGGGCGAAGCACTGTAGGCCGTAGCCCAGAGTGGTCACGAGG
GTGGGCCAGGGCACGGGCAGCTTGCCGGTGGTGCAGATCAGCTTCAGGGTCAGCTTGCCGTAGGTGGCAT
CGCCCTCGCCCTCGCCGGACACGCTGAACTTGTGGCCGTTTACGTCGCCGTCCAGCTCGACCAGGATGGG
CACCACCCCGGTGAACAGCTCCTCGCCCTTGCTCACCAGGGTGCGATCCCGGGCCCGCGGTACCGTCGAC
TGCAGAATTCGAAGCTTAGGTCCAGGGTTCTCCTCCACGTCTCCAGCCTGCTTCAGCAGGCTGAAGTTAG
TAGCTCCGCTTCCGAGCTTGAGCTCGACTCGAGCAGATCCTTCTTCATCCTCGATCTTGGGAGCCAAGTA
GTATTTTAAGTGTCCCATATCCGCAATTTTATACTCTACAACAAGGGGTACATCTGCAGACATACTGAGT
GTCACCGTTGAAGAGAGTGGAGTGGCTTTTGTAAAGAAGTTCAGGTACCTCAGTGCAAAAGTTAGTTGAA
CTGGTTCATTCATCTCTATGGTAACAGCTTCCTCCTCTTTATCGACATTACTTGTCTGTGACAATTTAAT
GTTTCCATTTCCAAGTTCTCCACTTGCAGAAAATTTCACTCCGTCTTTTGCACAGGAAATTACAACAGCA
TCTCCAATATGGCTGAGATCTCGGCATATACGTGCAAATTCACCAGAAGGCATCTTTACTACACAGCTGT
ACTCCTGTTCTGGAATTCCAAGTTGTTCAACATCTAAATCCATCAACTTCATTTCATAGTCTGAAACTTT
CTCCTGGTTTGGTGCTTCAAATACTAGCGCCAAGGTATCCGCGTTATCTTCGGCCCTTAGTGTAATGATA
TCTTCATTGCCGGCGCATTTTAGTATTTTGGACATACTGGTGAGGTTCACGCCCATGGCCAGGTTGCGGT
CGCAGCGGTAGGTGTCGAAGCCCTCAGACCGCAGGGTGAGCTGCACCAAAGAGACGTGGGACGAGTCCAT
GCTCTGCAGGTTTACACCGCTGGAGCTAATATCCCAGCAGGCCTCGTTGATGAGGTCCTTGAGTGCCTCC
AACACCTTCTTGAGGATGGAGCCCTGGACCAGGCGCGCCTCGAACATTTGAGCTCGAGATCTGAGTCCGG
ACTTGTACAGCTCGTCCATGCCGCCGGTGGAGTGGCGGCCCTCGGCGCGTTCGTACTGTTCCACGATGGT
GTAGTCCTCGTTGTGGGAGGTGATGTCCAACTTGATGTTGACGTTGTAGGCGCCGGGCAGCTGCACGGGC
TTCTTGGCCTTGTAGGTGGTCTTGACCTCAGCGTCGTAGTGGCCGCCGTCCTTCAGCTTCAGCCTCTGCT
TGATCTCGCCCTTCAGGGCGCCGTCCTCGGGGTACATCCGCTCGGAGGAGGCCTCCCAGCCCATGGTCTT
CTTCTGCATTACGGGGCCGTCGGAGGGGAAGTTGGTGCCGCGCAGCTTCACCTTGTAGATGAACTCGCCG
TCCTGCAGGGAGGAGTCCTGGGTCACGGTCACCACGCCGCCGTCCTCGAAGTTCATCACGCGCTCCCACT
TGAAGCCCTCGGGGAAGGACAGCTTCAAGTAGTCGGGGATGTCGGCGGGGTGCTTCACGTAGGCCTTGGA
GCCGTACATGAACTGAGGGGACAGGATGTCCCAGGCGAAGGGCAGGGGGCCACCCTTGGTCACCTTCAGC
TTGGCGGTCTGGGTGCCCTCGTAGGGGCGGCCCTCGCCCTCGCCCTCGATCTCGAACTCGTGGCCGTTCA
CGGAGCCCTCCATGTGCACCTTGAAGCGCATGAACTCCTTGATGATGGCCATGTTATCCTCCTCGCCCTT
GCTCACGGCCGCCACAGAAGCTTCTCGAGATCCAGCCACGGGTACCTTTCTCTTCTTTTTTGGTGATGCT
CCCATGGTGGATCTGGCAATTCCGGCGCCTAGAGAAGGAGTGAGGGCTGGATAAAGGGAGGATCGAGGCG
GGGTCGAACGAGGAGGTTCAAGGGGGAGAGACGGGGCGGATGGAGGAAGAGGAGGCGGAGGCTTAGGGTG
TACAAAGGGCTTGACCCAGGGAGGGGGGTCAAAAGCCAAGGCTTCCCAGGTCACGATGTAGGGGACCTGG
TCTGGGTGTCCATGCGGGCCAGGTGAAAAGACCTTGATCTTAACCTGGGTGATGAGGTCTCGGTTAAAGG
TGCCGTCTCGCGGCCATCCGACGTTAAAGGTTGGCCATTCTGCAGAGCAGAAGGTAACCCAACGTCTCTT
CTTGACATCTACCGACTGGTTGTGAGCGATCCGCTCGACATCTTTCCAGTGACCTAAGGTCAAACTTAAG
GGAGTGGTAACAGTCTGGCCCTAATTTTCAGACAAATACAGAAACACAGTCAGACAGAGACAACACAGAA
CGATGCTGCAGCGCTGCAGCAGACAAGACGCGCGGCTTCGGTTCCAAACCGAAAGCAAAAATTCAGACGG
AGGCGGGAACTGTTTTAGGTTCTCGTCTCCTACCAGAACCACATATCCTGACGGGGTCGGATTCCACATC
GACTCCCTTCCTCAGGTCGGGCCACAAAAACGGCCCCCAAAGTCCCTGGGACGTCTCCCAGGGTTGCGGC
CGGGTGTTCAGAACTCGTCAGTTCCACCACGGGTCCGCCAGATACAGAGCTAGTTAGCTAACTAGTACAG
ACGCAGGCGCATAACATCAAACATAGACACTAGACAATCGGACAGACACAGATAAGTTGCTGGCCAGCTT
ACCTCCCGGTGGTGGGTCGGTGGTCCCTGGGCAGGGGTCTCCAAATCCCGGACGAGCCCCCAAATGAAAG
ACCCCCGTCGTGGGTAGTCAATCACTCAGAGGAGACCCTCCCAAGGAACAGCGAGACCACGATTCGGATG
CAAACAGCAAGAGGCTTTATTGGGAATACGGGTACCCGGGCGACGCAGTCTATCGGAAGACTGGCGCGCC
GAGTGAGGGGTTGTGGGCTCTTTTATTGAGCTCGGAGAGCGGAAGCGCGCGAACAGAAGCGAGAAGCGAA
CTGATTGGTTAGTTCAAATAAGGTACAGGGTCATTTTCAGGTCCTTGGGGCACCCTGGAAACATCTGATG
ATTCACTAGAAACTGCTGAGGGCTGGACCGCATCTGGGGACCATCTGTTCTTGGCCCCGAGCCGGGGCAG
GAACTGCTTACCACAGATATCCTGTTTGGCCCATCACTCAGCTGTCTCATCTGTTCTTGGCCCTGAGCCG
GGGCAGGAACCGCTTACCACAGATATCCTGTTTGGTATTCAGCTGTTTCTTTGTTCCTGACCTTGATCTG
AACTTTTCTATTCTCAGTTATGTATTTTTCCATGCCTTGCAAAGTGGCGTTACTTAAGCTAGCTTGCCAC
CTACGGGTGGGGTCTTTCAAAAGCAAAGAAACGGAAGGGCCGCGGCTTTGGCTCCGGTGAGTGTGGGGAA
TAGGGTAGAGTGGTCTAAGAGGCAGAAGCCCGCGAATTTGGGAGTGTGAGGGGGACACATTTGGAGGACA
GTTTTCGGTGATCTGGTATGAATTGCTAGCAATTGCTAGCAATTGCTAGCAATTCTTG
Features (pLannotate 1.2.2; 20 found; start..end, strand, type, name):
     98..202     +  promoter       AmpR promoter: bla
    203..1063    +  CDS            AmpR: β-lactamase; bla; confers resistance to ampicillin, carbenicillin, and related antibiotics
   1234..1822    +  rep_origin     ori: high-copy-number ColE1/pMB1/pBR322/pUC origin of replication
   2008..2148    -  misc_feature   bom: basis of mobility region from pBR322
   2250..2290    -  CDS            rop (fragment): Rop protein, which maintains plasmids at low copy number; rop
   2359..2952    -  LTR            LTR: long terminal repeat from Moloney murine leukemia virus
   3028..4335    -  CDS            E2F1: E2F1_HUMAN - Also known as RBBP3. Experimental evidence at protein level: Swiss-Prot protein existence level 1. Transcription activator that binds DNA cooperatively with DP proteins through the E2 recognition site, 5'-TTTC[CG]CGC-3' found in the promoter region of a number of genes whose products are involved in cell cycle regulation or in DNA replication. The DRTF1/E2F complex functions in the control of cell-cycle progression from G1 to S phase. E2F1 binds preferentially RB1 in a cell-cycle dependent manner. It can mediate both cell proliferation and TP53/p53-dependent apoptosis. Blocks adip
   4343..4362    -  misc_feature   MCS (fragment): multiple cloning site
   4363..5079    -  CDS            Venus: Venus is a basic (constitutively fluorescent) yellow fluorescent protein published in 2002, derived from Aequorea victoria. It is reported to be a rapidly-maturing weak dimer with moderate acid sensitivity.
   5085..5127    -  misc_feature   MCS (fragment): multiple cloning site
   5215..5997    -  CDS            PCNA: PCNA_HUMAN - Experimental evidence at protein level: Swiss-Prot protein existence level 1. Auxiliary protein of DNA polymerase delta and is involved in the control of eukaryotic DNA replication by increasing the polymerase's processibility during elongation of the leading strand. Induces a robust stimulatory effect on the 3'-5' exonuclease and 3'- phosphodiesterase, but not apurinic-apyrimidinic (AP) endonuclease, APEX2 activities. Has to be loaded onto DNA in order to be able to stimulate APEX2. Plays a key role in DNA damage response (DDR) by being conveniently positioned at the replication
   5998..6021    -  misc_feature   MCS (fragment): multiple cloning site
   6022..6726    -  CDS            mCherry: mCherry is a basic (constitutively fluorescent) red fluorescent protein published in 2004, derived from Discosoma sp.. It is reported to be a very rapidly-maturing monomer with low acid sensitivity.
   6763..6783    -  CDS            SV40 NLS: nuclear localization signal of SV40 (simian virus 40) large T antigen
   6814..7230    -  CDS            gag (truncated): truncated Moloney murine leukemia virus (MMLV) gag gene lacking the start codon
   7297..7571    -  misc_feature   MESV Ψ (fragment): packaging signal of murine embryonic stem cell virus
   7693..7868    -  LTR            5' LTR (truncated): truncated long terminal repeat from Moloney murine sarcoma virus
   8021..8084    -  LTR            LTR (fragment): long terminal repeat from Moloney murine leukemia virus
   8098..8155    -  LTR            LTR (fragment): long terminal repeat from Moloney murine leukemia virus
   8172..8279    -  LTR            3' LTR (ΔU3) (fragment): self-inactivating 3' long terminal repeat (LTR) from Moloney murine leukemia virus
