[The description below was written by a language model from this plasmid's Addgene catalogue record and pLannotate feature annotations shown in this document.]
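Description:
NLS-Cherry-PCNA-P2A-Venus-E2F1 is catalogued as an insect expression plasmid on the pLIB backbone for producing human E2F1 for protein purification. The annotated full sequence (about 8.5 kb) does not fit that description. No baculovirus or insect-cell elements are annotated. Instead, the features are those of a gammaretroviral (MMLV/MESV-type) transfer vector. The catalogue's backbone, vector type and purpose fields should therefore be treated with caution, because the sequence points to a retroviral construct for mammalian cells. For propagation in bacteria the plasmid carries an ampicillin resistance gene (β-lactamase with its own promoter) and a high-copy ColE1/pUC-type origin, along with pBR322-derived bom and a rop fragment.

The payload lies between a 5' LTR region (truncated MoMSV/MMLV LTR fragments) and an MMLV 3' LTR. It follows the MESV Ψ packaging signal and a truncated, start-codon-less gag segment that supports packaging of the viral RNA. No separate internal promoter is annotated, so expression presumably comes from the 5' LTR. The cassette encodes an SV40 nuclear localization signal, mCherry and human PCNA, followed by Venus and human E2F1. The plasmid name indicates a P2A self-cleaving peptide between the two halves, although this is not annotated in the feature table. That arrangement would yield two separate proteins from one transcript: a nuclear red PCNA fusion and a yellow E2F1 fusion. Fluorescent PCNA is commonly used as a live-cell marker of S phase, so the design suits imaging of E2F1 levels relative to cell-cycle position, in keeping with the associated study of cyclin F-mediated E2F degradation. No mammalian selection marker is annotated.
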