Addgene plasmid #236446: NLS-Cherry-PCNA-P2A-Venus-E2F1
Purpose: insect expression of E2F1 for protein purification
Depositing lab: Michele Pagano. Depositing organization: NYU Grossman School of Medicine. Publication: Cyclin F Controls Cell-Cycle Transcriptional Outputs by Directing the Degradation of the Three Activator E2Fs. Clijsters L, Hoencamp C, Calis JJA, Marzio A, Handgraaf SM, Cuitino MC, Rosenberg BR, Leone G, Pagano M. Mol Cell. 2019 Jun 20;74(6):1264-1277.e7. doi: 10.1016/j.molcel.2019.04.010. Epub 2019 May 23. PubMed 31130363.
Backbone
  Vector backbone: pLIB
  Vector type: Insect Expression
Growth in bacteria
  Bacterial resistance: Ampicillin, 100 μg/mL
  Growth temperature: 37°C
  Growth strain: DH5alpha
  Copy number: High Copy
Gene/Insert
  Gene/Insert name: E2F1
  Species: H. sapiens (human)
  Entrez Gene: E2F1 (a.k.a. E2F-1, RBAP1, RBBP3, RBP3)
  Cloning method: Restriction Enzyme; 5′ cloning site Unknown (unknown if destroyed)
Terms and licenses: Academic/Nonprofit Terms; Industry Terms: Not Available to Industry
How to cite: NLS-Cherry-PCNA-P2A-Venus-E2F1 was a gift from Michele Pagano (Addgene plasmid # 236446 ; http://n2t.net/addgene:236446 ; RRID:Addgene_236446)
